LOCUS       Exported 10329 bp ds-DNA circular SYN 12-MAY-2021
DEFINITION  3rd gen lentiviral Gateway destination vector, expression, CMV
            promoter, Hygro.
ACCESSION   .
VERSION     .
KEYWORDS    pLenti CMV Hygro DEST (w117-1)
SOURCE      synthetic DNA construct
  ORGANISM  synthetic DNA construct
REFERENCE   1 (bases 1 to 10329)
  AUTHORS   Campeau E, Ruhl VE, Rodier F, Smith CL, Rahmberg BL, Fuss JO,
            Campisi J, Yaswen P, Cooper PK, Kaufman PD.
  TITLE     A versatile viral system for expression and depletion of proteins in
            mammalian cells.
  JOURNAL   PLoS One. 2009 Aug 6;4(8):e6529.
  PUBMED    19657394
REFERENCE   2 (bases 1 to 10329)
  AUTHORS   .
  TITLE     Direct Submission
  JOURNAL   Exported May 12, 2021 from SnapGene Server 1.1.58
            http://www.snapgene.com
FEATURES             Location/Qualifiers
     source          1..10329
                     /organism="synthetic DNA construct"
                     /mol_type="other DNA"
     promoter        27..131
                     /gene="bla"
                     /label=AmpR promoter
     CDS             132..992
                     /codon_start=1
                     /gene="bla"
                     /product="beta-lactamase"
                     /label=AmpR
                     /note="confers resistance to ampicillin, carbenicillin, and
                     related antibiotics"
                     /translation="MSIQHFRVALIPFFAAFCLPVFAHPETLVKVKDAEDQLGARVGYI
                     ELDLNSGKILESFRPEERFPMMSTFKVLLCGAVLSRIDAGQEQLGRRIHYSQNDLVEYS
                     PVTEKHLTDGMTVRELCSAAITMSDNTAANLLLTTIGGPKELTAFLHNMGDHVTRLDRW
                     EPELNEAIPNDERDTTMPVAMATTLRKLLTGELLTLASRQQLIDWMEADKVAGPLLRSA
                     LPAGWFIADKSGAGERGSRGIIAALGPDGKPSRIVVIYTTGSQATMDERNRQIAEIGAS
                     LIKHW"
     primer_bind     complement(350..369)
                     /label=Amp-R
                     /note="Ampicillin resistance gene, reverse primer"
     rep_origin      1163..1751
                     /direction=RIGHT
                     /label=ori
                     /note="high-copy-number ColE1/pMB1/pBR322/pUC origin of
                     replication"
     primer_bind     1652..1671
                     /label=pBR322ori-F
                     /note="pBR322 origin, forward primer"
     primer_bind     1905..1922
                     /label=L4440
                     /note="L4440 vector, forward primer"
     protein_bind    2039..2060
                     /label=CAP binding site
                     /bound_moiety="E. coli catabolite activator protein"
                     /note="CAP binding activates transcription in the presence
                     of cAMP."
     promoter        2075..2105
                     /label=lac promoter
                     /note="promoter for the E. coli lac operon"
     protein_bind    2113..2129
                     /label=lac operator
                     /bound_moiety="lac repressor encoded by lacI"
                     /note="The lac repressor binds to the lac operator to
                     inhibit transcription in E. coli. This inhibition can be
                     relieved by adding lactose or
                     isopropyl-beta-D-thiogalactopyranoside (IPTG)."
     primer_bind     2118..2140
                     /label=M13/pUC Reverse
                     /note="In lacZ gene"
     primer_bind     2137..2153
                     /label=M13 rev
                     /note="common sequencing primer, one of multiple similar
                     variants"
     primer_bind     2137..2153
                     /label=M13 Reverse
                     /note="In lacZ gene. Also called M13-rev"
     primer_bind     2172..2192
                     /label=T3
                     /note="T3 promoter, forward primer"
     promoter        2174..2192
                     /label=T3 promoter
                     /note="promoter for bacteriophage T3 RNA polymerase"
     promoter        2220..2446
                     /label=RSV promoter
                     /note="Rous sarcoma virus enhancer/promoter"
     LTR             2447..2627
                     /label=5' LTR (truncated)
                     /note="truncated 5' long terminal repeat (LTR) from HIV-1"
     misc_feature    2674..2799
                     /label=HIV-1 Psi
                     /note="packaging signal of human immunodeficiency virus
                     type 1"
     misc_feature    3292..3525
                     /label=RRE
                     /note="The Rev response element (RRE) of HIV-1 allows for
                     Rev-dependent mRNA export from the nucleus to the
                     cytoplasm."
     CDS             3710..3754
                     /codon_start=1
                     /product="antigenic peptide corresponding to amino acids
                     655 to 669 of the HIV envelope protein gp41 (Lutje Hulsik
                     et al., 2013)"
                     /label=gp41 peptide
                     /note="recognized by the 2H10 single-chain llama nanobody"
                     /translation="KNEQELLELDKWASL"
     misc_feature    4021..4137
                     /label=cPPT/CTS
                     /note="central polypurine tract and central termination
                     sequence of HIV-1"
     enhancer        4160..4463
                     /label=CMV enhancer
                     /note="human cytomegalovirus immediate early enhancer"
     promoter        4464..4667
                     /label=CMV promoter
                     /note="human cytomegalovirus (CMV) immediate early
                     promoter"
     primer_bind     4618..4638
                     /label=CMV-F
                     /note="Human CMV immediate early promoter, forward primer"
     primer_bind     4664..4688
                     /label=LNCX
                     /note="Human CMV promoter, forward primer"
     protein_bind    4772..4896
                     /gene="mutant version of attR"
                     /label=attR1
                     /bound_moiety="LR Clonase(TM)"
                     /note="recombination site for the Gateway(R) LR reaction"
     promoter        4921..4951
                     /label=lac UV5 promoter
                     /note="E. coli lac promoter with an ""up"" mutation"
     CDS             5005..5664
                     /codon_start=1
                     /gene="cat"
                     /product="chloramphenicol acetyltransferase"
                     /label=CmR
                     /note="confers resistance to chloramphenicol"
                     /translation="MEKKITGYTTVDISQWHRKEHFEAFQSVAQCTYNQTVQLDITAFL
                     KTVKKNKHKFYPAFIHILARLMNAHPEFRMAMKDGELVIWDSVHPCYTVFHEQTETFSS
                     LWSEYHDDFRQFLHIYSQDVACYGENLAYFPKGFIENMFFVSANPWVSFTSFDLNVANM
                     DNFFAPVFTMGKYYTQGDKVLMPLAIQVHHAVCDGFHVGRMLNELQQYCDEWQGGA"
     primer_bind     complement(5071..5090)
                     /label=CAT-R
                     /note="Chloramphenicol resistance gene, reverse primer"
     CDS             6006..6311
                     /codon_start=1
                     /gene="ccdB"
                     /product="CcdB, a bacterial toxin that poisons DNA gyrase"
                     /label=ccdB
                     /note="Plasmids containing the ccdB gene cannot be
                     propagated in standard E. coli strains."
                     /translation="MQFKVYTYKRESRYRLFVDVQSDIIDTPGRRMVIPLASARLLSDK
                     VSRELYPVVHIGDESWRMMTTDMASVPVSVIGEEVADLSHRENDIKNAINLMFWGI"
     primer_bind     6190..6209
                     /label=ccdB-fwd
                     /note="ccdB gene, forward primer"
     protein_bind    complement(6352..6476)
                     /gene="mutant version of attR"
                     /label=attR2
                     /bound_moiety="LR Clonase(TM)"
                     /note="recombination site for the Gateway(R) LR reaction"
     misc_feature    6507..7095
                     /label=WPRE
                     /note="woodchuck hepatitis virus posttranscriptional
                     regulatory element"
     primer_bind     complement(6560..6580)
                     /label=WPRE-R
                     /note="WPRE, reverse primer"
     CDS             complement(6978..6989)
                     /codon_start=1
                     /product="Factor Xa recognition and cleavage site"
                     /label=Factor Xa site
                     /translation="IEGR"
     promoter        7151..7650
                     /label=PGK promoter
                     /note="mouse phosphoglycerate kinase 1 promoter"
     primer_bind     complement(7186..7209)
                     /label=MSCV-rev
                     /note="Murine stem cell virus, reverse primer"
     primer_bind     7583..7602
                     /label=mPGK-F
                     /note="Mouse PGK promoter, forward primer"
     CDS             7668..8693
                     /codon_start=1
                     /gene="aph(4)-Ia"
                     /product="aminoglycoside phosphotransferase from E. coli"
                     /label=HygR
                     /note="confers resistance to hygromycin"
                     /translation="MKKPELTATSVEKFLIEKFDSVSDLMQLSEGEESRAFSFDVGGRG
                     YVLRVNSCADGFYKDRYVYRHFASAALPIPEVLDIGEFSESLTYCISRRAQGVTLQDLP
                     ETELPAVLQPVAEAMDAIAAADLSQTSGFGPFGPQGIGQYTTWRDFICAIADPHVYHWQ
                     TVMDDTVSASVAQALDELMLWAEDCPEVRHLVHADFGSNNVLTDNGRITAVIDWSEAMF
                     GDSQYEVANIFFWRPWLACMEQQTRYFERRHPELAGSPRLRAYMLRIGLDQLYQSLVDG
                     NFDDAAWAQGRCDAIVRSGAGTVGRTQIARRSAAVWTDGCVEVLADSGNRRPSTRPRAK
                     E"
     LTR             9067..9300
                     /label=3' LTR (Delta-U3)
                     /note="self-inactivating 3' long terminal repeat (LTR) from
                     HIV-1"
     polyA_signal    9372..9493
                     /label=SV40 poly(A) signal
                     /note="SV40 polyadenylation signal"
     primer_bind     complement(9409..9428)
                     /label=SV40pA-R
                     /note="SV40 polyA, reverse primer"
     primer_bind     9463..9482
                     /label=EBV-rev
                     /note="SV40 polyA terminator, reverse primer"
     rep_origin      9533..9668
                     /label=SV40 ori
                     /note="SV40 origin of replication"
     primer_bind     9595..9614
                     /label=SV40pro-F
                     /note="SV40 promoter/origin, forward primer"
     primer_bind     complement(9688..9707)
                     /label=T7
                     /note="T7 promoter, forward primer"
     promoter        complement(9689..9707)
                     /label=T7 promoter
                     /note="promoter for bacteriophage T7 RNA polymerase"
     primer_bind     complement(9717..9734)
                     /label=M13 Forward
                     /note="In lacZ gene. Also called M13-F20 or M13 (-21)
                     Forward"
     primer_bind     complement(9717..9733)
                     /label=M13 fwd
                     /note="common sequencing primer, one of multiple similar
                     variants"
     primer_bind     complement(9726..9748)
                     /label=M13/pUC Forward
                     /note="In lacZ gene"
     rep_origin      9875..1
                     /direction=RIGHT
                     /label=f1 ori
                     /note="f1 bacteriophage origin of replication; arrow
                     indicates direction of (+) strand synthesis"
     primer_bind     complement(9962..9981)
                     /label=F1ori-R
                     /note="F1 origin, reverse primer"
     primer_bind     10172..10193
                     /label=F1ori-F
                     /note="F1 origin, forward primer"
ORIGIN
        1 taggtggcac ttttcgggga aatgtgcgcg gaacccctat ttgtttattt ttctaaatac
       61 attcaaatat gtatccgctc atgagacaat aaccctgata aatgcttcaa taatattgaa
      121 aaaggaagag tatgagtatt caacatttcc gtgtcgccct tattcccttt tttgcggcat
      181 tttgccttcc tgtttttgct cacccagaaa cgctggtgaa agtaaaagat gctgaagatc
      241 agttgggtgc acgagtgggt tacatcgaac tggatctcaa cagcggtaag atccttgaga
      301 gttttcgccc cgaagaacgt tttccaatga tgagcacttt taaagttctg ctatgtggcg
      361 cggtattatc ccgtattgac gccgggcaag agcaactcgg tcgccgcata cactattctc
      421 agaatgactt ggttgagtac tcaccagtca cagaaaagca tcttacggat ggcatgacag
      481 taagagaatt atgcagtgct gccataacca tgagtgataa cactgcggcc aacttacttc
      541 tgacaacgat cggaggaccg aaggagctaa ccgctttttt gcacaacatg ggggatcatg
      601 taactcgcct tgatcgttgg gaaccggagc tgaatgaagc cataccaaac gacgagcgtg
      661 acaccacgat gcctgtagca atggcaacaa cgttgcgcaa actattaact ggcgaactac
      721 ttactctagc ttcccggcaa caattaatag actggatgga ggcggataaa gttgcaggac
      781 cacttctgcg ctcggccctt ccggctggct ggtttattgc tgataaatct ggagccggtg
      841 agcgtgggtc tcgcggtatc attgcagcac tggggccaga tggtaagccc tcccgtatcg
      901 tagttatcta cacgacgggg agtcaggcaa ctatggatga acgaaataga cagatcgctg
      961 agataggtgc ctcactgatt aagcattggt aactgtcaga ccaagtttac tcatatatac
     1021 tttagattga tttaaaactt catttttaat ttaaaaggat ctaggtgaag atcctttttg
     1081 ataatctcat gaccaaaatc ccttaacgtg agttttcgtt ccactgagcg tcagaccccg
     1141 tagaaaagat caaaggatct tcttgagatc ctttttttct gcgcgtaatc tgctgcttgc
     1201 aaacaaaaaa accaccgcta ccagcggtgg tttgtttgcc ggatcaagag ctaccaactc
     1261 tttttccgaa ggtaactggc ttcagcagag cgcagatacc aaatactgtt cttctagtgt
     1321 agccgtagtt aggccaccac ttcaagaact ctgtagcacc gcctacatac ctcgctctgc
     1381 taatcctgtt accagtggct gctgccagtg gcgataagtc gtgtcttacc gggttggact
     1441 caagacgata gttaccggat aaggcgcagc ggtcgggctg aacggggggt tcgtgcacac
     1501 agcccagctt ggagcgaacg acctacaccg aactgagata cctacagcgt gagctatgag
     1561 aaagcgccac gcttcccgaa gggagaaagg cggacaggta tccggtaagc ggcagggtcg
     1621 gaacaggaga gcgcacgagg gagcttccag ggggaaacgc ctggtatctt tatagtcctg
     1681 tcgggtttcg ccacctctga cttgagcgtc gatttttgtg atgctcgtca ggggggcgga
     1741 gcctatggaa aaacgccagc aacgcggcct ttttacggtt cctggccttt tgctggcctt
     1801 ttgctcacat gttctttcct gcgttatccc ctgattctgt ggataaccgt attaccgcct
     1861 ttgagtgagc tgataccgct cgccgcagcc gaacgaccga gcgcagcgag tcagtgagcg
     1921 aggaagcgga agagcgccca atacgcaaac cgcctctccc cgcgcgttgg ccgattcatt
     1981 aatgcagctg gcacgacagg tttcccgact ggaaagcggg cagtgagcgc aacgcaatta
     2041 atgtgagtta gctcactcat taggcacccc aggctttaca ctttatgctt ccggctcgta
     2101 tgttgtgtgg aattgtgagc ggataacaat ttcacacagg aaacagctat gaccatgatt
     2161 acgccaagcg cgcaattaac cctcactaaa gggaacaaaa gctggagctg caagcttaat
     2221 gtagtcttat gcaatactct tgtagtcttg caacatggta acgatgagtt agcaacatgc
     2281 cttacaagga gagaaaaagc accgtgcatg ccgattggtg gaagtaaggt ggtacgatcg
     2341 tgccttatta ggaaggcaac agacgggtct gacatggatt ggacgaacca ctgaattgcc
     2401 gcattgcaga gatattgtat ttaagtgcct agctcgatac ataaacgggt ctctctggtt
     2461 agaccagatc tgagcctggg agctctctgg ctaactaggg aacccactgc ttaagcctca
     2521 ataaagcttg ccttgagtgc ttcaagtagt gtgtgcccgt ctgttgtgtg actctggtaa
     2581 ctagagatcc ctcagaccct tttagtcagt gtggaaaatc tctagcagtg gcgcccgaac
     2641 agggacttga aagcgaaagg gaaaccagag gagctctctc gacgcaggac tcggcttgct
     2701 gaagcgcgca cggcaagagg cgaggggcgg cgactggtga gtacgccaaa aattttgact
     2761 agcggaggct agaaggagag agatgggtgc gagagcgtca gtattaagcg ggggagaatt
     2821 agatcgcgat gggaaaaaat tcggttaagg ccagggggaa agaaaaaata taaattaaaa
     2881 catatagtat gggcaagcag ggagctagaa cgattcgcag ttaatcctgg cctgttagaa
     2941 acatcagaag gctgtagaca aatactggga cagctacaac catcccttca gacaggatca
     3001 gaagaactta gatcattata taatacagta gcaaccctct attgtgtgca tcaaaggata
     3061 gagataaaag acaccaagga agctttagac aagatagagg aagagcaaaa caaaagtaag
     3121 accaccgcac agcaagcggc cgctgatctt cagacctgga ggaggagata tgagggacaa
     3181 ttggagaagt gaattatata aatataaagt agtaaaaatt gaaccattag gagtagcacc
     3241 caccaaggca aagagaagag tggtgcagag agaaaaaaga gcagtgggaa taggagcttt
     3301 gttccttggg ttcttgggag cagcaggaag cactatgggc gcagcgtcaa tgacgctgac
     3361 ggtacaggcc agacaattat tgtctggtat agtgcagcag cagaacaatt tgctgagggc
     3421 tattgaggcg caacagcatc tgttgcaact cacagtctgg ggcatcaagc agctccaggc
     3481 aagaatcctg gctgtggaaa gatacctaaa ggatcaacag ctcctgggga tttggggttg
     3541 ctctggaaaa ctcatttgca ccactgctgt gccttggaat gctagttgga gtaataaatc
     3601 tctggaacag atttggaatc acacgacctg gatggagtgg gacagagaaa ttaacaatta
     3661 cacaagctta atacactcct taattgaaga atcgcaaaac cagcaagaaa agaatgaaca
     3721 agaattattg gaattagata aatgggcaag tttgtggaat tggtttaaca taacaaattg
     3781 gctgtggtat ataaaattat tcataatgat agtaggaggc ttggtaggtt taagaatagt
     3841 ttttgctgta ctttctatag tgaatagagt taggcaggga tattcaccat tatcgtttca
     3901 gacccacctc ccaaccccga ggggacccga caggcccgaa ggaatagaag aagaaggtgg
     3961 agagagagac agagacagat ccattcgatt agtgaacgga tctcgacggt atcggttaac
     4021 ttttaaaaga aaagggggga ttggggggta cagtgcaggg gaaagaatag tagacataat
     4081 agcaacagac atacaaacta aagaattaca aaaacaaatt acaaaattca aaattttatc
     4141 gataagcttg ggagttccgc gttacataac ttacggtaaa tggcccgcct ggctgaccgc
     4201 ccaacgaccc ccgcccattg acgtcaataa tgacgtatgt tcccatagta acgccaatag
     4261 ggactttcca ttgacgtcaa tgggtggagt atttacggta aactgcccac ttggcagtac
     4321 atcaagtgta tcatatgcca agtacgcccc ctattgacgt caatgacggt aaatggcccg
     4381 cctggcatta tgcccagtac atgaccttat gggactttcc tacttggcag tacatctacg
     4441 tattagtcat cgctattacc atggtgatgc ggttttggca gtacatcaat gggcgtggat
     4501 agcggtttga ctcacgggga tttccaagtc tccaccccat tgacgtcaat gggagtttgt
     4561 tttggcacca aaatcaacgg gactttccaa aatgtcgtaa caactccgcc ccattgacgc
     4621 aaatgggcgg taggcgtgta cggtgggagg tctatataag cagagctcgt ttagtgaacc
     4681 gtcagatcgc ctggagacgc catccacgct gttttgacct ccatagaaga caccgactct
     4741 agtccagtgt ggtggaattc tgcagatatc aacaagtttg tacaaaaaag ctgaacgaga
     4801 aacgtaaaat gatataaata tcaatatatt aaattagatt ttgcataaaa aacagactac
     4861 ataatactgt aaaacacaac atatccagtc actatggcgg ccgcattagg caccccaggc
     4921 tttacacttt atgcttccgg ctcgtataat gtgtggattt tgagttagga tccgtcgaga
     4981 ttttcaggag ctaaggaagc taaaatggag aaaaaaatca ctggatatac caccgttgat
     5041 atatcccaat ggcatcgtaa agaacatttt gaggcatttc agtcagttgc tcaatgtacc
     5101 tataaccaga ccgttcagct ggatattacg gcctttttaa agaccgtaaa gaaaaataag
     5161 cacaagtttt atccggcctt tattcacatt cttgcccgcc tgatgaatgc tcatccggaa
     5221 ttccgtatgg caatgaaaga cggtgagctg gtgatatggg atagtgttca cccttgttac
     5281 accgttttcc atgagcaaac tgaaacgttt tcatcgctct ggagtgaata ccacgacgat
     5341 ttccggcagt ttctacacat atattcgcaa gatgtggcgt gttacggtga aaacctggcc
     5401 tatttcccta aagggtttat tgagaatatg tttttcgtct cagccaatcc ctgggtgagt
     5461 ttcaccagtt ttgatttaaa cgtggccaat atggacaact tcttcgcccc cgttttcacc
     5521 atgggcaaat attatacgca aggcgacaag gtgctgatgc cgctggcgat tcaggttcat
     5581 catgccgttt gtgatggctt ccatgtcggc agaatgctta atgaattaca acagtactgc
     5641 gatgagtggc agggcggggc gtaaagatct ggatccggct tactaaaagc cagataacag
     5701 tatgcgtatt tgcgcgctga tttttgcggt ataagaatat atactgatat gtatacccga
     5761 agtatgtcaa aaagaggtat gctatgaagc agcgtattac agtgacagtt gacagcgaca
     5821 gctatcagtt gctcaaggca tatatgatgt caatatctcc ggtctggtaa gcacaaccat
     5881 gcagaatgaa gcccgtcgtc tgcgtgccga acgctggaaa gcggaaaatc aggaagggat
     5941 ggctgaggtc gcccggttta ttgaaatgaa cggctctttt gctgacgaga acaggggctg
     6001 gtgaaatgca gtttaaggtt tacacctata aaagagagag ccgttatcgt ctgtttgtgg
     6061 atgtacagag tgatattatt gacacgcccg ggcgacggat ggtgatcccc ctggccagtg
     6121 cacgtctgct gtcagataaa gtctcccgtg aactttaccc ggtggtgcat atcggggatg
     6181 aaagctggcg catgatgacc accgatatgg ccagtgtgcc ggtctccgtt atcggggaag
     6241 aagtggctga tctcagccac cgcgaaaatg acatcaaaaa cgccattaac ctgatgttct
     6301 ggggaatata aatgtcaggc tcccttatac acagccagtc tgcaggtcga ccatagtgac
     6361 tggatatgtt gtgttttaca gtattatgta gtctgttttt tatgcaaaat ctaatttaat
     6421 atattgatat ttatatcatt ttacgtttct cgttcagctt tcttgtacaa agtggttgat
     6481 atccagcaca gtggcggccg ctcgacaatc aacctctgga ttacaaaatt tgtgaaagat
     6541 tgactggtat tcttaactat gttgctcctt ttacgctatg tggatacgct gctttaatgc
     6601 ctttgtatca tgctattgct tcccgtatgg ctttcatttt ctcctccttg tataaatcct
     6661 ggttgctgtc tctttatgag gagttgtggc ccgttgtcag gcaacgtggc gtggtgtgca
     6721 ctgtgtttgc tgacgcaacc cccactggtt ggggcattgc caccacctgt cagctccttt
     6781 ccgggacttt cgctttcccc ctccctattg ccacggcgga actcatcgcc gcctgccttg
     6841 cccgctgctg gacaggggct cggctgttgg gcactgacaa ttccgtggtg ttgtcgggga
     6901 agctgacgtc ctttccatgg ctgctcgcct gtgttgccac ctggattctg cgcgggacgt
     6961 ccttctgcta cgtcccttcg gccctcaatc cagcggacct tccttcccgc ggcctgctgc
     7021 cggctctgcg gcctcttccg cgtcttcgcc ttcgccctca gacgagtcgg atctcccttt
     7081 gggccgcctc cccgcctgga attctgcaga tatccggact agtgatctct cgaggttaac
     7141 gaattctacc gggtagggga ggcgcttttc ccaaggcagt ctggagcatg cgctttagca
     7201 gccccgctgg gcacttggcg ctacacaagt ggcctctggc ctcgcacaca ttccacatcc
     7261 accggtaggc gccaaccggc tccgttcttt ggtggcccct tcgcgccacc ttctactcct
     7321 cccctagtca ggaagttccc ccccgccccg cagctcgcgt cgtgcaggac gtgacaaatg
     7381 gaagtagcac gtctcactag tctcgtgcag atggacagca ccgctgagca atggaagcgg
     7441 gtaggccttt ggggcagcgg ccaatagcag ctttgctcct tcgctttctg ggctcagagg
     7501 ctgggaaggg gtgggtccgg gggcgggctc aggggcgggc tcaggggcgg ggcgggcgcc
     7561 cgaaggtcct ccggaggccc ggcattctgc acgcttcaaa agcgcacgtc tgccgcgctg
     7621 ttctcctctt cctcatctcc gggcctttcg acctgcatcc cgccaccatg aaaaagcctg
     7681 aactcaccgc gacgtctgtc gagaagtttc tgatcgaaaa gttcgacagc gtctccgacc
     7741 tgatgcagct ctcggagggc gaagaatctc gtgctttcag cttcgatgta ggagggcgtg
     7801 gatatgtcct gcgggtaaat agctgcgccg atggtttcta caaagatcgt tatgtttatc
     7861 ggcactttgc atcggccgcg ctcccgattc cggaagtgct tgacattggg gaattcagcg
     7921 agagcctgac ctattgcatc tcccgccgtg cacagggtgt cacgttgcaa gacctgcctg
     7981 aaaccgaact gcccgctgtt ctgcagccgg tcgcggaggc catggatgcg atcgctgcgg
     8041 ccgatcttag ccagacgagc gggttcggcc cattcggacc gcaaggaatc ggtcaataca
     8101 ctacatggcg tgatttcata tgcgcgattg ctgatcccca tgtgtatcac tggcaaactg
     8161 tgatggacga caccgtcagt gcgtccgtcg cgcaggctct cgatgagctg atgctttggg
     8221 ccgaggactg ccccgaagtc cggcacctcg tgcacgcgga tttcggctcc aacaatgtcc
     8281 tgacggacaa tggccgcata acagcggtca ttgactggag cgaggcgatg ttcggggatt
     8341 cccaatacga ggtcgccaac atcttcttct ggaggccgtg gttggcttgt atggagcagc
     8401 agacgcgcta cttcgagcgg aggcatccgg agcttgcagg atcgccgcgg ctccgggcgt
     8461 atatgctccg cattggtctt gaccaactct atcagagctt ggttgacggc aatttcgatg
     8521 atgcagcttg ggcgcagggt cgatgcgacg caatcgtccg atccggagcc gggactgtcg
     8581 ggcgtacaca aatcgcccgc agaagcgcgg ccgtctggac cgatggctgt gtagaagtac
     8641 tcgccgatag tggaaaccga cgccccagca ctcgtccgag ggcaaaggaa tagagtagat
     8701 gccgaccgaa caagagctga tttcgagaac gcctcagcca gcaactcgcg cgagcctagc
     8761 aaggcaaatg cgagagaacg gccttacgct tggtggcaca gttctcgtcc acagttcgct
     8821 aagctcgctc ggctgggtcg cgggagggcc ggtcgcagtg attcaggccc ttctggattg
     8881 tgttggtccc cagggcacga ttgtcatgcc cacgcactcg ggtgatctga ctgatcccgc
     8941 agattggaga tcgccgcccg tgcctgccga ttgggtgcag atccgtcgag ggcccggtac
     9001 ctttaagacc aatgacttac aaggcagctg tagatcttag ccacttttta aaagaaaagg
     9061 ggggactgga agggctagct cactcccaac gaagacaaga tctgcttttt gcttgtactg
     9121 ggtctctctg gttagaccag atctgagcct gggagctctc tggctaacta gggaacccac
     9181 tgcttaagcc tcaataaagc ttgccttgag tgcttcaagt agtgtgtgcc cgtctgttgt
     9241 gtgactctgg taactagaga tccctcagac ccttttagtc agtgtggaaa atctctagca
     9301 gtagtagttc atgtcatctt attattcagt atttataact tgcaaagaaa tgaatatcag
     9361 agagtgagag gaacttgttt attgcagctt ataatggtta caaataaagc aatagcatca
     9421 caaatttcac aaataaagca tttttttcac tgcattctag ttgtggtttg tccaaactca
     9481 tcaatgtatc ttatcatgtc tggctctagc tatcccgccc ctaactccgc ccatcccgcc
     9541 cctaactccg cccagttccg cccattctcc gccccatggc tgactaattt tttttattta
     9601 tgcagaggcc gaggccgcct cggcctctga gctattccag aagtagtgag gaggcttttt
     9661 tggaggccta gggacgtacc caattcgccc tatagtgagt cgtattacgc gcgctcactg
     9721 gccgtcgttt tacaacgtcg tgactgggaa aaccctggcg ttacccaact taatcgcctt
     9781 gcagcacatc cccctttcgc cagctggcgt aatagcgaag aggcccgcac cgatcgccct
     9841 tcccaacagt tgcgcagcct gaatggcgaa tgggnnnnnn nnnnnnnnnn nnnnnnnnnn
     9901 nnnnnnnnnn nnnnnnnnnn nnnnnnnnnn nnnnnnnnnn nnnnnnnnnn nnnnnnnnnn
     9961 nnnnnnnnnn nnnnnnnnnn nnnnnnnnnn nnnnnnnncn nnnnnnnnnn nnnnnnnnnn
    10021 nnnnnnnnnn nnnnnnnnnn nnnnnnnnnn nnnnnnnnnn nnnnnnnnnn nnnnnnnnnn
    10081 nnnnnnnnnn annnnnnnnn nnnnnnnnnn nnnnnnnnnn nnnnnnnnnn nnnnnnnnnn
    10141 cctttgacgt tggagtccac gttctttaat agtggactct tgttccaaac tggaacaaca
    10201 ctcaacccta tctcggtcta ttcttttgat ttataaggga ttttgccgat ttcggcctat
    10261 tggttaaaaa atgagctgat ttaacaaaaa tttaacgcga attttaacaa aatattaacg
    10321 cttacaatt
//
