[The description below was written by a language model from this plasmid's Addgene catalogue record and the feature table of its GenBank file.]
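Description:
pLenti CMV Hygro DEST (w117-1) is an empty third-generation, self-inactivating lentiviral Gateway destination vector of about 10.3 kb, derived from the p156RRL-sinPPT-CMV-GFP-PRE backbone and intended for constitutive expression of a gene of interest in mammalian cells. In bacteria it replicates from a high-copy ColE1/pUC-type origin and carries ampicillin resistance on the backbone; an f1 origin and an SV40 origin are also present. Because the Gateway cassette contains the gyrase toxin gene ccdB together with a chloramphenicol resistance gene, the unrecombined plasmid is selected with both antibiotics and must be maintained in a ccdB-tolerant strain such as DB3.1.

The viral genome is transcribed from a chimeric RSV promoter fused to a truncated HIV-1 5' LTR, which makes production Tat-independent. It includes the Psi packaging signal, the RRE for Rev-dependent nuclear export, and the cPPT/CTS element. It ends in a U3-deleted 3' LTR followed by an SV40 polyadenylation signal. Internally, the CMV enhancer/promoter sits upstream of the attR1–CmR–ccdB–attR2 cassette. An LR recombination with an entry clone replaces this cassette with the chosen open reading frame, and loss of ccdB provides counterselection in standard E. coli. A WPRE downstream of the cassette enhances transcript expression. A separate mouse PGK promoter drives the hygromycin resistance gene, allowing selection of stably transduced cells.

The record lists no insert. The depositor notes some sequence mismatches confined to backbone regions that do not affect the annotated features. The vector belongs to a modular viral toolkit for protein expression and depletion in mammalian cells.
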