Addgene plasmid #17454: pLenti CMV Hygro DEST (w117-1)
Purpose: (Empty Backbone) 3rd gen lentiviral Gateway destination vector, expression, CMV promoter, Hygro
Depositing lab: Eric Campeau & Paul Kaufman. Depositing organization: University of Massachusetts, Worcester. Publication: A versatile viral system for expression and depletion of proteins in mammalian cells. Campeau E, Ruhl VE, Rodier F, Smith CL, Rahmberg BL, Fuss JO, Campisi J, Yaswen P, Cooper PK, Kaufman PD.. PLoS One. 2009 Aug 6;4(8):e6529. 10.1371/journal.pone.0006529 PubMed 19657394.
Backbone
  Vector backbone: p156RRL-sinPPT-CMV-GFP-PRE/Nhe I
  Backbone size (bp): 10319
  Vector type: Mammalian Expression, Lentiviral ; Destination vector
  Selectable markers: Hygromycin
Growth in bacteria
  Bacterial resistance: Chloramphenicol and Ampicillin, 25 & 100 μg/mL
  Growth temperature: 37°C
  Growth strain: DB3.1
  Growth instructions: DB3.1 or ccDB survival, 37oC
  Copy number: High Copy
Gene/Insert
  Gene/Insert name: None
  Cloning method: Restriction Enzyme
  Sequencing primers: 5′ CMVforw
Terms and licenses: Academic/Nonprofit Terms; Industry Terms: Not Available to Industry
Depositor comments: Please note that there are several mismatches between depositor's sequence and Addgene's quality control sequence. These mismatches are in the backbone regions only and do not affect any of the features.
How to cite: pLenti CMV Hygro DEST (w117-1) was a gift from Eric Campeau & Paul Kaufman (Addgene plasmid # 17454 ; http://n2t.net/addgene:17454 ; RRID:Addgene_17454)
