>Addgene plasmid #17454 | pLenti CMV Hygro DEST (w117-1) | addgene partial sequence | sequence record 111926 | CAT-R 5'-GCAACTGACTGAAATGCCTC-3'
CGGTGGTATATCCAGTGATTTTTTTCTCCATTTTAGCTTCCTTAGCTCCTGAAAATCTCGACGGATCCTA
ACTCAAAATCCACACATTATACGAGCCGGAAGCATAAAGTGTAAAGCCTGGGGTGCCTAATGCGGCCGCC
ATAGTGACTGGATATGTTGTGTTTTACAGTATTATGTAGTCTGTTTTTTATGCAAAATCTAATTTAATAT
ATTGATATTTATATCATTTTACGTTTCTCGTTCAGCTTTTTTGTACAAACTTGTTGATATCTGCAGAATT
CCACCACACTGGACTAGAGTCGGTGTCTTCTATGGAGGTCAAAACAGCGTGGATGGCGTCTCCAGGCGAT
CTGACGGTTCACTAAACGAGCTCTGCTTATATAGACCTCCCACCGTACACGCCTACCGCCCATTTGCGTC
AATGGGGCGGAGTTGTTACGACATTTTGGAAAGTCCCGTTGATTTTGGTGCCAAAACAAACTCCCATTGA
CGTCAATGGGGTGGAGACTTGGAAATCCCCGTGAGTCAAACCGCTATCCACGCCCATTGATGTACTGCCA
AAACCGCATCACCATGGTAATAGCGATGACTAATACGTAGATGTACTGCCAAGTAGGAAAGTCCCATAAG
GTCATGTACTGGGCATAATGCCAGGCGGGCCATTTACCGTCATTGACGTCAATAGGGGGCGTACTTGGCA
TATGATACACTTGATGTACTGCCAAGTGGGCAGTTTACCGTAAATACTCCACCCATTGACGTCAATGGAA
AGTCCCTATTGGCGTTACTATGGGAACATACGTCATTATTGACGTCAATGGGCGGGGGTCGTTGGGCGGT
CAGCCAGG
